>Addgene plasmid #41253 | TAL3079 | depositor partial sequence | sequence record 54892 | TAL3079 sequence 2430 bps
TCTAGAGCTAGCACCATGGACTACAAAGACCATGACGGTGATTATAAAGATCATGACATCGATTACAAGG
ATGACGATGACAAGATGGCCCCCAAGAAGAAGAGGAAGGTGGGCATTCACCGCGGGGTACCTATGGTGGA
CTTGAGGACACTCGGTTATTCGCAACAGCAACAGGAGAAAATCAAGCCTAAGGTCAGGAGCACCGTCGCG
CAACACCACGAGGCGCTTGTGGGGCATGGCTTCACTCATGCGCATATTGTCGCGCTTTCACAGCACCCTG
CGGCGCTTGGGACGGTGGCTGTCAAATACCAAGATATGATTGCGGCCCTGCCCGAAGCCACGCACGAGGC
AATTGTAGGGGTCGGTAAACAGTGGTCGGGAGCGCGAGCACTTGAGGCGCTGCTGACTGTGGCGGGTGAG
CTTAGGGGGCCTCCGCTCCAGCTCGACACCGGGCAGCTGCTGAAGATCGCGAAGAGAGGGGGAGTAACAG
CGGTAGAGGCAGTGCACGCCTGGCGCAATGCGCTCACCGGGGCCCCCTTGAACCTGACCCCAGACCAGGT
AGTCGCAATCGCGTCAAACGGAGGGGGAAAGCAAGCCCTGGAAACCGTGCAAAGGTTGTTGCCGGTCCTT
TGTCAAGACCACGGCCTTACACCGGAGCAAGTCGTGGCCATTGCAAATAATAACGGTGGCAAACAGGCTC
TTGAGACGGTTCAGAGACTTCTCCCAGTTCTCTGTCAAGCCCACGGGCTGACTCCCGATCAAGTTGTAGC
GATTGCGAATAACAATGGAGGGAAACAAGCATTGGAGACTGTCCAACGGCTCCTTCCCGTGTTGTGTCAA
GCCCACGGTTTGACGCCTGCACAAGTGGTCGCCATCGCCAACAACAACGGCGGTAAGCAGGCGCTGGAAA
CAGTACAGCGCCTGCTGCCTGTACTGTGCCAGGATCATGGACTGACCCCAGACCAGGTAGTCGCAATCGC
GTCGAACATTGGGGGAAAGCAAGCCCTGGAAACCGTGCAAAGGTTGTTGCCGGTCCTTTGTCAAGACCAC
GGCCTTACACCGGAGCAAGTCGTGGCCATTGCAAATAATAACGGTGGCAAACAGGCTCTTGAGACGGTTC
AGAGACTTCTCCCAGTTCTCTGTCAAGCCCACGGGCTGACTCCCGATCAAGTTGTAGCGATTGCGTCCAA
CGGTGGAGGGAAACAAGCATTGGAGACTGTCCAACGGCTCCTTCCCGTGTTGTGTCAAGCCCACGGTTTG
ACGCCTGCACAAGTGGTCGCCATCGCCAGCCATGATGGCGGTAAGCAGGCGCTGGAAACAGTACAGCGCC
TGCTGCCTGTACTGTGCCAGGATCATGGACTGACCCCAGACCAGGTAGTCGCAATCGCGTCGAACATTGG
GGGAAAGCAAGCCCTGGAAACCGTGCAAAGGTTGTTGCCGGTCCTTTGTCAAGACCACGGCCTTACACCG
GAGCAAGTCGTGGCCATTGCAAATAATAACGGTGGCAAACAGGCTCTTGAGACGGTTCAGAGACTTCTCC
CAGTTCTCTGTCAAGCCCACGGGCTGACTCCCGATCAAGTTGTAGCGATTGCGTCGAACATTGGAGGGAA
ACAAGCATTGGAGACTGTCCAACGGCTCCTTCCCGTGTTGTGTCAAGCCCACGGTTTGACGCCTGCACAA
GTGGTCGCCATCGCCTCCAATATTGGCGGTAAGCAGGCGCTGGAAACAGTACAGCGCCTGCTGCCTGTAC
TGTGCCAGGATCATGGACTGACCCCAGACCAGGTAGTCGCAATCGCGTCACATGACGGGGGAAAGCAAGC
CCTGGAAACCGTGCAAAGGTTGTTGCCGGTCCTTTGTCAAGACCACGGCCTTACACCGGAGCAAGTCGTG
GCCATTGCATCCCACGACGGTGGCAAACAGGCTCTTGAGACGGTTCAGAGACTTCTCCCAGTTCTCTGTC
AAGCCCACGGGCTGACTCCCGATCAAGTTGTAGCGATTGCGTCGCATGACGGAGGGAAACAAGCATTGGA
GACTGTCCAACGGCTCCTTCCCGTGTTGTGTCAAGCCCACGGTTTGACGCCTGCACAAGTGGTCGCCATC
GCCTCCAATATTGGCGGTAAGCAGGCGCTGGAAACAGTACAGCGCCTGCTGCCTGTACTGTGCCAGGATC
ATGGACTGACACCCGAACAGGTGGTCGCCATTGCTTCTAATGGGGGAGGACGGCCAGCCTTGGAGTCCAT
CGTAGCCCAATTGTCCAGGCCCGATCCCGCGTTGGCTGCGTTAACGAATGACCATCTGGTGGCGTTGGCA
TGTCTTGGTGGACGACCCGCGCTCGATGCAGTCAAAAAGGGTCTGCCTCATGCTCCCGCATTGATCAAAA
GAACCAACCGGCGGATTCCCGAGAGAACTTCCCATCGAGTCGCGGGATCC
