>Addgene plasmid #41253 | TAL3079 | addgene partial sequence | sequence record 63394 | JDS-TALEN-F 5'-TAGGGGTCGGTAAACAGTGG-3'
TGTGGCGGGTGAGCTTAGGGGGCCTCCGCTCCAGCTCGACACCGGGCAGCTGCTGAAGATCGCGAAGAGA
GGGGGAGTAACAGCGGTAGAGGCAGTGCACGCCTGGCGCAATGCGCTCACCGGGGCCCCCTTGAACCTGA
CCCCAGACCAGGTAGTCGCAATCGCGTCAAACGGAGGGGGAAAGCAAGCCCTGGAAACCGTGCAAAGGTT
GTTGCCGGTCCTTTGTCAAGACCACGGCCTTACACCGGAGCAAGTCGTGGCCATTGCAAATAATAACGGT
GGCAAACAGGCTCTTGAGACGGTTCAGAGACTTCTCCCAGTTCTCTGTCAAGCCCACGGGCTGACTCCCG
ATCAAGTTGTAGCGATTGCGAATAACAATGGAGGGAAACAAGCATTGGAGACTGTCCAACGGCTCCTTCC
CGTGTTGTGTCAAGCCCACGGTTTGACGCCTGCACAAGTGGTCGCCATCGCCAACAACAACGGCGGTAAG
CAGGCGCTGGAAACAGTACAGCGCCTGCTGCCTGTACTGTGCCAGGATCATGGACTGACCCCAGACCAGG
TAGTCGCAATCGCGTCGAACATTGGGGGAAAGCAAGCCCTGGAAACCGTGCAAAGGTTGTTGCCGGTCCT
TTGTCAAGACCACGGCCTTACACCGGAGCAAGTCGTGGCCATTGCAAATAATAACGGTGGCAAACAGGCT
CTTGAGACGGTTCAGAGACTTCTCCCAGTTCTCTGTCAAGCCCACGGGCTGACTCCCGATCAAGTTGTAG
CGATTGCGTCCAACGGTGGAGGGAAACAAGCATTGGAGACTGTCCAACGGCTCCTTCCCGTGTTGTGTCA
AGCCCACGGTTTGACGCCTGCACAAGTGGTCGCCATCGC
