[The description below was written by a language model from this plasmid's Addgene catalogue record.]
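Description:
TAL3079 is a TALEN expression plasmid built on the JDS78 backbone, a mammalian expression vector that also carries a T7 promoter. It encodes the "right" half of a TALE nuclease pair directed against the zebrafish (D. rerio) gabrg2 gene. It is a high-copy plasmid propagated in E. coli under ampicillin selection. The record does not list the bacterial origin or other backbone elements in detail, and no feature table is provided. The use of a BGH reverse sequencing primer suggests a BGH polyadenylation region downstream of the coding sequence.

The insert, about 1.6 kb, is an engineered array of TAL effector repeats designed to recognise a specific 18-nucleotide site in the gabrg2 locus. It was cloned by restriction enzyme methods into the backbone, and the cloning sites were destroyed in the process. The backbone supplies the flanking parts of the fusion protein: an N-terminal 3X FLAG tag for detection and a C-terminal wild-type FokI nuclease domain. Because FokI cleaves only as a dimer, this construct is meant to be used with a matching "left" TALEN that binds the opposite strand nearby. The two FokI domains then come together over the spacer and make a double-strand break. Error-prone repair of that break yields insertions and deletions that disrupt the gene.

The CMV promoter drives expression in mammalian cells. A T7 promoter typically allows in vitro transcription of mRNA, the usual delivery route for zebrafish embryo injection. This fits the construct's origin in work on targeted gene disruption in somatic zebrafish cells using engineered TALENs.
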