Addgene plasmid #41253: TAL3079
Depositing lab: Keith Joung. Depositing organization: Massachusetts General Hospital. Publication: Targeted gene disruption in somatic zebrafish cells using engineered TALENs. Sander JD, Cade L, Khayter C, Reyon D, Peterson RT, Joung JK, Yeh JR. Nat Biotechnol. 2011 Aug 5;29(8):697-8. doi: 10.1038/nbt.1934. PubMed 21822241.
Backbone
  Vector backbone: JDS78
  Backbone manufacturer: Addgene plasmid #32290
  Backbone size w/o insert (bp): 6447
  Vector type: Mammalian Expression ; T7
Growth in bacteria
  Bacterial resistance: Ampicillin, 100 μg/mL
  Growth temperature: 37°C
  Growth strain: XL1 Blue
  Copy number: High Copy
Gene/Insert
  Gene/Insert name: ZebrafishCommunity-gabrg2-Right (alt name: gabrg2)
  Species: D. rerio (zebrafish)
  Insert size (bp): 1640
  Entrez Gene: LOC553402
  Promoter: CMV
  Tag / fusion protein: 3X Flag (N terminal on backbone); WT FOKI (C terminal on backbone)
  Cloning method: Restriction Enzyme; 5′ cloning site N/A (destroyed during cloning); 3′ cloning site N/A (destroyed during cloning)
  Sequencing primers: 5′ CMV-F; 3′ BGH-rev
Terms and licenses: Academic/Nonprofit Terms; Industry Terms: Not Available to Industry
Depositor comments: Target binding site: TTGGGAGTCAGAACCCAT It is strongly recommended that users perform a diagnostic digest to verify this plasmid prior to use. For example, a double digest of the plasmid with BamHI and KpnI should result in two bands at 2.3kb and 5.8kb.
How to cite: TAL3079 was a gift from Keith Joung (Addgene plasmid # 41253 ; http://n2t.net/addgene:41253 ; RRID:Addgene_41253)
